Addgene plasmid #169478: pVH9-Tier1-PhCMV-3xNLS
Purpose: Tier-1 vector encoding PhCMV-driven triple nuclear localization signal expression (PhCMV-3xNLS-pA).
Depositing lab: Martin Fussenegger. Depositing organization: ETH Zurich (Swiss Federal Institute of Technology). Publication: A versatile plasmid architecture for mammalian synthetic biology (VAMSyB). Haellman V, Strittmatter T, Bertschi A, Stucheli P, Fussenegger M. Metab Eng. 2021 Jul;66:41-50. doi: 10.1016/j.ymben.2021.04.003. Epub 2021 Apr 18. PubMed 33857582.
Backbone
  Vector backbone: pMM1 (pcDNA3.1-based)
  Backbone size w/o insert (bp): 4435
  Vector type: Mammalian Expression
  Selectable markers: Neomycin (select with G418)
Growth in bacteria
  Bacterial resistance: Ampicillin, 100 μg/mL
  Growth temperature: 37°C
  Growth strain: DH5alpha
  Copy number: High Copy
Gene/Insert
  Gene/Insert name: PCMV-driven nuclear localization signal (alt name: PCMV-3xNLS)
  Species: simian virus 40
  Promoter: PhCMV
  Cloning method: Restriction Enzyme; 5′ cloning site Unknown (unknown if destroyed)
  Sequencing primers: 5′ AmpStart; 3′ BGH-rev
Terms and licenses: Academic/Nonprofit Terms; Industry Terms: Not Available to Industry
How to cite: pVH9-Tier1-PhCMV-3xNLS was a gift from Martin Fussenegger (Addgene plasmid # 169478 ; http://n2t.net/addgene:169478 ; RRID:Addgene_169478)
