[The description below was written by a language model from this plasmid's Addgene catalogue record and pLannotate feature annotations shown in this document.]
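Description:
pVH9-Tier1-PhCMV-3xNLS is a mammalian expression plasmid of about 5.3 kb built on pMM1, a pcDNA3.1-derived backbone, and forms part of the VAMSyB modular plasmid architecture for mammalian synthetic biology, where it is designated a Tier-1 vector. In E. coli it replicates from a high-copy ColE1/pUC-type origin and is selected with ampicillin through the β-lactamase gene and its native promoter. An f1 phage origin is also present, along with short lac promoter/operator and lacI remnants carried over from the backbone. For selection in mammalian cells, an SV40 enhancer/early promoter drives the neomycin phosphotransferase gene, terminated by an SV40 polyadenylation signal, which confers G418 resistance. A small ble fragment annotated just downstream of neo appears to be a backbone remnant rather than a functional marker.

The expression cassette consists of the human cytomegalovirus immediate-early enhancer and promoter (PhCMV), a T7 promoter inherited from pcDNA3.1, three tandem copies of the SV40 large T antigen nuclear localization signal, and the bovine growth hormone polyadenylation signal. The short hit annotated as a truncated HIV-1 LTR at the end of the CMV promoter is probably a sequence-similarity artefact. No cargo protein, reporter or tag is annotated alongside the triple NLS, so as recorded the plasmid encodes only the localization module. The record does not describe its intended use beyond this, but the arrangement fits a basic building block or recipient vector into which coding sequences could be fused to direct strong nuclear import under constitutive CMV control. The cloning sites used in its construction are not stated.
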