Features (pLannotate 1.2.2; 21 found; start..end, strand, type, name):
    168..471     +  enhancer       CMV enhancer: human cytomegalovirus immediate early enhancer
    472..675     +  promoter       CMV promoter: human cytomegalovirus (CMV) immediate early promoter
    671..704     +  LTR            5' LTR (truncated) (fragment): truncated 5' long terminal repeat (LTR) from HIV-1
    720..738     +  promoter       T7 promoter: promoter for bacteriophage T7 RNA polymerase
    782..802     +  CDS            SV40 NLS: nuclear localization signal of SV40 (simian virus 40) large T antigen
    806..826     +  CDS            SV40 NLS: nuclear localization signal of SV40 (simian virus 40) large T antigen
    830..850     +  CDS            SV40 NLS: nuclear localization signal of SV40 (simian virus 40) large T antigen
    911..1135    +  polyA_signal   bGH poly(A) signal: bovine growth hormone polyadenylation signal
   1139..1160    +  promoter       SV40 promoter (fragment): SV40 enhancer and early promoter
   1181..1609    +  rep_origin     f1 ori (sequence partly withheld): f1 bacteriophage origin of replication; arrow indicates direction of (+) strand synthesis
   1623..1952    +  promoter       SV40 promoter: SV40 enhancer and early promoter
   2019..2810    +  CDS            neo: KKA2_KLEPN - Also known as kan, nptII. Experimental evidence at protein level: Swiss-Prot protein existence level 1. Resistance to kanamycin, neomycin, paromomycin, ribostamycin, butirosin and gentamicin B. From Klebsiella pneumoniae.
   2834..2992    +  CDS            ble (fragment): BLE_KLEPN - Experimental evidence at protein level: Swiss-Prot protein existence level 1. Binding protein with a strong affinity to the bleomycin family of antibiotics. Binds to CL990; an antimitotic-antibiotic compound. From Klebsiella pneumoniae.
   2987..3108    +  polyA_signal   SV40 poly(A) signal: SV40 polyadenylation signal
   3181..3197    -  protein_bind   lac operator: The lac repressor binds to the lac operator to inhibit transcription in E. coli. This inhibition can be relieved by adding lactose or isopropyl-β-D-thiogalactopyranoside (IPTG). lac repressor encoded by lacI
   3205..3235    -  promoter       lac promoter: promoter for the E. coli lac operon
   3250..3271    -  protein_bind   CAP binding site: CAP binding activates transcription in the presence of cAMP. E. coli catabolite activator protein
   3284..3376    -  CDS            lacI (fragment): lac repressor; lacI; The lac repressor binds to the lac operator to inhibit transcription in E. coli. This inhibition can be relieved by adding lactose or isopropyl-β-D-thiogalactopyranoside (IPTG).
   3559..4147    -  rep_origin     ori: high-copy-number ColE1/pMB1/pBR322/pUC origin of replication
   4318..5178    -  CDS            AmpR: β-lactamase; bla; confers resistance to ampicillin, carbenicillin, and related antibiotics
   5179..21      -  promoter       AmpR promoter (across the origin): bla
>Addgene plasmid #169478 | pVH9-Tier1-PhCMV-3xNLS | addgene full sequence | sequence record 364203 | Addgene NGS Result
TAAACAAATAGGGGTTCCGCGCACATTTCCCCGAAAAGTGCCACCTGACGTCGACGGATCGGGAGATCTC
CACGCGTGGTACCCTCGAGTTGACATTGATTATTGAGTAGTTATTAATAGTAATCAATTACGGGGTCATT
AGTTCATAGCCCATATATGGAGTTCCGCGTTACATAACTTACGGTAAATGGCCCGCCTGGCTGACCGCCC
AACGACCCCCGCCCATTGACGTCAATAATGACGTATGTTCCCATAGTAACGCCAATAGGGACTTTCCATT
GACGTCAATGGGTGGAGTATTTACGGTAAACTGCCCACTTGGCAGTACATCAAGTGTATCATATGCCAAG
TACGCCCCCTATTGACGTCAATGACGGTAAATGGCCCGCCTGGCATTATGCCCAGTACATGACCTTATGG
GACTTTCCTACTTGGCAGTACATCTACGTATTAGTCATCGCTATTACCATGGTGATGCGGTTTTGGCAGT
ACATCAATGGGCGTGGATAGCGGTTTGACTCACGGGGATTTCCAAGTCTCCACCCCATTGACGTCAATGG
GAGTTTGTTTTGGCACCAAAATCAACGGGACTTTCCAAAATGTCGTAACAACTCCGCCCCATTGACGCAA
ATGGGCGGTAGGCGTGTACGGTGGGAGGTCTATATAAGCAGAGCTCTCTGGCTAACTAGAGAACCCACTG
CTTACTGGCTTATCGAAATTAATACGACTCACTATAGGGAGACCCAAGCTGTTCGAAGCGGAATTCACCA
TGACTAGTGATCCAAAAAAGAAGAGAAAGGTAGATCCAAAAAAGAAGAGAAAGGTAGATCCAAAAAAGAA
GAGAAAGGTAGCTAGCGGATCCACCGGTGTCTAGAAAGCTTTGAGGCCGGCCTGCAGGGATCAGCCTCGA
CTGTGCCTTCTAGTTGCCAGCCATCTGTTGTTTGCCCCTCCCCCGTGCCTTCCTTGACCCTGGAAGGTGC
CACTCCCACTGTCCTTTCCTAATAAAATGAGGAAATTGCATCGCATTGTCTGAGTAGGTGTCATTCTATT
CTGGGGGGTGGGGTGGGGCAGGACAGCAAGGGGGAGGATTGGGAAGACAATAGCAGGCATGCTGGGGATG
CGGTGGGCTCTATGGCTTCTGAGGCGGAAAGAACCAGCTGGGGCTCTAGGGGGTATCCCC
[124 nt withheld, positions 1181-1304]
C
[91 nt withheld, positions 1306-1396]
A
[49 nt withheld, positions 1398-1446]
CCTTTGACGTTGGAGTCCACGTTCTTT
[37 nt withheld, positions 1474-1510]
ACCCTATCTCGGTCTATTCTTTTGATTTATAAGGGATTTTGCCGATTTCGGCCTATTGGTTAAAAAATGA
GCTGATTTAACAAAAATTTAACGCGAATTAATTCTGTGGAATGTGTGTCAGTTAGGGTGTGGAAAGTCCC
CAGGCTCCCCAGCAGGCAGAAGTATGCAAAGCATGCATCTCAATTAGTCAGCAACCAGGTGTGGAAAGTC
CCCAGGCTCCCCAGCAGGCAGAAGTATGCAAAGCATGCATCTCAATTAGTCAGCAACCATAGTCCCGCCC
CTAACTCCGCCCATCCCGCCCCTAACTCCGCCCAGTTCCGCCCATTCTCCGCCCCATGGCTGACTAATTT
TTTTTATTTATGCAGAGGCCGAGGCCGCCTCTGCCTCTGAGCTATTCCAGAAGTAGTGAGGAGGCTTTTT
TGGAGGCCTAGGCTTTTGCAAAAAGCTCCCGGGAGCTTGTATATCCATTTTCGGATCTGATCAAGAGACA
GGATGAGGATCGTTTCGCATGATTGAACAAGATGGATTGCACGCAGGTTCTCCGGCCGCTTGGGTGGAGA
GGCTATTCGGCTATGACTGGGCACAACAGACAATCGGCTGCTCTGATGCCGCCGTGTTCCGGCTGTCAGC
GCAGGGGCGCCCGGTTCTTTTTGTCAAGACCGACCTGTCCGGTGCCCTGAATGAACTGCAGGACGAGGCA
GCGCGGCTATCGTGGCTGGCCACGACGGGCGTTCCTTGCGCAGCTGTGCTCGACGTTGTCACTGAAGCGG
GAAGGGACTGGCTGCTATTGGGCGAAGTGCCGGGGCAGGATCTCCTGTCATCTCACCTTGCTCCTGCCGA
GAAAGTATCCATCATGGCTGATGCAATGCGGCGGCTGCATACGCTTGATCCGGCTACCTGCCCATTCGAC
CACCAAGCGAAACATCGCATCGAGCGAGCACGTACTCGGATGGAAGCCGGTCTTGTCGATCAGGATGATC
TGGACGAAGAGCATCAGGGGCTCGCGCCAGCCGAACTGTTCGCCAGGCTCAAGGCGCGCATGCCCGACGG
CGAGGATCTCGTCGTGACCCATGGCGATGCCTGCTTGCCGAATATCATGGTGGAAAATGGCCGCTTTTCT
GGATTCATCGACTGTGGCCGGCTGGGTGTGGCGGACCGCTATCAGGACATAGCGTTGGCTACCCGTGATA
TTGCTGAAGAGCTTGGCGGCGAATGGGCTGACCGCTTCCTCGTGCTTTACGGTATCGCCGCTCCCGATTC
GCAGCGCATCGCCTTCTATCGCCTTCTTGACGAGTTCTTCTGAGCGGGACTCTGGGGTTCGAAATGACCG
ACCAAGCGACGCCCAACCTGCCATCACGAGATTTCGATTCCACCGCCGCCTTCTATGAAAGGTTGGGCTT
CGGAATCGTTTTCCGGGACGCCGGCTGGATGATCCTCCAGCGCGGGGATCTCATGCTGGAGTTCTTCGCC
CACCCCAACTTGTTTATTGCAGCTTATAATGGTTACAAATAAAGCAATAGCATCACAAATTTCACAAATA
AAGCATTTTTTTCACTGCATTCTAGTTGTGGTTTGTCCAAACTCATCAATGTATCTTATCATGTCTGTAT
ACCGTCGACCTCTAGCTAGAGCTTGGCGTAATCATGGTCATAGCTGTTTCCTGTGTGAAATTGTTATCCG
CTCACAATTCCACACAACATACGAGCCGGAAGCATAAAGTGTAAAGCCTGGGGTGCCTAATGAGTGAGCT
AACTCACATTAATTGCGTTGCGCTCACTGCCCGCTTTCCAGTCGGGAAACCTGTCGTGCCAGCTGCATTA
ATGAATCGGCCAACGCGCGGGGAGAGGCGGTTTGCGTATTGGGCGCTCTTCCGCTTCCTCGCTCACTGAC
TCGCTGCGCTCGGTCGTTCGGCTGCGGCGAGCGGTATCAGCTCACTCAAAGGCGGTAATACGGTTATCCA
CAGAATCAGGGGATAACGCAGGAAAGAACATGTGAGCAAAAGGCCAGCAAAAGGCCAGGAACCGTAAAAA
GGCCGCGTTGCTGGCGTTTTTCCATAGGCTCCGCCCCCCTGACGAGCATCACAAAAATCGACGCTCAAGT
CAGAGGTGGCGAAACCCGACAGGACTATAAAGATACCAGGCGTTTCCCCCTGGAAGCTCCCTCGTGCGCT
CTCCTGTTCCGACCCTGCCGCTTACCGGATACCTGTCCGCCTTTCTCCCTTCGGGAAGCGTGGCGCTTTC
TCATAGCTCACGCTGTAGGTATCTCAGTTCGGTGTAGGTCGTTCGCTCCAAGCTGGGCTGTGTGCACGAA
CCCCCCGTTCAGCCCGACCGCTGCGCCTTATCCGGTAACTATCGTCTTGAGTCCAACCCGGTAAGACACG
ACTTATCGCCACTGGCAGCAGCCACTGGTAACAGGATTAGCAGAGCGAGGTATGTAGGCGGTGCTACAGA
GTTCTTGAAGTGGTGGCCTAACTACGGCTACACTAGAAGAACAGTATTTGGTATCTGCGCTCTGCTGAAG
CCAGTTACCTTCGGAAAAAGAGTTGGTAGCTCTTGATCCGGCAAACAAACCACCGCTGGTAGCGGTGGTT
TTTTTGTTTGCAAGCAGCAGATTACGCGCAGAAAAAAAGGATCTCAAGAAGATCCTTTGATCTTTTCTAC
GGGGTCTGACGCTCAGTGGAACGAAAACTCACGTTAAGGGATTTTGGTCATGAGATTATCAAAAAGGATC
TTCACCTAGATCCTTTTAAATTAAAAATGAAGTTTTAAATCAATCTAAAGTATATATGAGTAAACTTGGT
CTGACAGTTACCAATGCTTAATCAGTGAGGCACCTATCTCAGCGATCTGTCTATTTCGTTCATCCATAGT
TGCCTGACTCCCCGTCGTGTAGATAACTACGATACGGGAGGGCTTACCATCTGGCCCCAGTGCTGCAATG
ATACCGCGAGACCCACGCTCACCGGCTCCAGATTTATCAGCAATAAACCAGCCAGCCGGAAGGGCCGAGC
GCAGAAGTGGTCCTGCAACTTTATCCGCCTCCATCCAGTCTATTAATTGTTGCCGGGAAGCTAGAGTAAG
TAGTTCGCCAGTTAATAGTTTGCGCAACGTTGTTGCCATTGCTACAGGCATCGTGGTGTCACGCTCGTCG
TTTGGTATGGCTTCATTCAGCTCCGGTTCCCAACGATCAAGGCGAGTTACATGATCCCCCATGTTGTGCA
AAAAAGCGGTTAGCTCCTTCGGTCCTCCGATCGTTGTCAGAAGTAAGTTGGCCGCAGTGTTATCACTCAT
GGTTATGGCAGCACTGCATAATTCTCTTACTGTCATGCCATCCGTAAGATGCTTTTCTGTGACTGGTGAG
TACTCAACCAAGTCATTCTGAGAATAGTGTATGCGGCGACCGAGTTGCTCTTGCCCGGCGTCAATACGGG
ATAATACCGCGCCACATAGCAGAACTTTAAAAGTGCTCATCATTGGAAAACGTTCTTCGGGGCGAAAACT
CTCAAGGATCTTACCGCTGTTGAGATCCAGTTCGATGTAACCCACTCGTGCACCCAACTGATCTTCAGCA
TCTTTTACTTTCACCAGCGTTTCTGGGTGAGCAAAAACAGGAAGGCAAAATGCCGCAAAAAAGGGAATAA
GGGCGACACGGAAATGTTGAATACTCATACTCTTCCTTTTTCAATATTATTGAAGCATTTATCAGGGTTA
TTGTCTCATGAGCGGATACATATTTGAATGTATTTAGAAAAA
